Addgene plasmid #215564: pLigify_4Vinylphenol
Purpose: Expresses GFP in response to 4-Vinylphenol
Depositing lab: Simon d'Oelsnitz & David Ross. Depositing organization: National Institute of Standards and Technology. Publication: Ligify: Automated Genome Mining for Ligand-Inducible Transcription Factors. d'Oelsnitz S, Love JD, Ellington AD, Ross D. ACS Synth Biol. 2024 Aug 16;13(8):2577-2586. doi: 10.1021/acssynbio.4c00372. Epub 2024 Jul 19. PubMed 39029917.
Backbone
  Vector backbone: pTwist Kan Medium Copy
  Backbone manufacturer: Twist Biosciences
  Backbone size w/o insert (bp): 2203
  Total vector size (bp): 4459
  Vector type: Bacterial Expression
Growth in bacteria
  Bacterial resistance: Kanamycin, 50 μg/mL
  Growth temperature: 37°C
  Growth strain: DH10B
  Copy number: Low Copy
Gene/Insert 1
  Gene/Insert name: GFP mut2
  Species: Synthetic
  Insert size (bp): 717
  GenBank ID: WP_008832113.1 ACS28253.1
  Promoter: Pvprr
  Cloning method: Gene Synthesis
  Sequencing primers: 5′ ctaggactgagctagcGGTAAAcgatac
Gene/Insert 2
  Gene/Insert name: vprR
  Species: Lactiplantibacillus plantarum WJL
  Insert size (bp): 909
  GenBank ID: WP_011102052
Resource information
  A portion of this plasmid was derived from a plasmid made by: This plasmid was constructed by Twist Biosciences
Terms and licenses: Academic/Nonprofit Terms; Industry Terms: Not Available to Industry
How to cite: pLigify_4Vinylphenol was a gift from Simon d'Oelsnitz & David Ross (Addgene plasmid # 215564 ; http://n2t.net/addgene:215564 ; RRID:Addgene_215564)
