[The description below was written by a language model from this plasmid's Addgene catalogue record and pLannotate feature annotations shown in this document.]
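Description:
pLigify_4Vinylphenol is a bacterial expression plasmid that functions as a whole-cell biosensor, producing GFP in response to 4-vinylphenol. It was made by gene synthesis in the pTwist Kan Medium Copy backbone, is about 4.5 kb in total, and is maintained in E. coli through a p15A origin of replication and a kanamycin resistance gene (aminoglycoside phosphotransferase). The p15A origin is compatible with ColE1-type plasmids, so the sensor can in principle be co-maintained with a second plasmid. The catalogue lists the copy number as low, although the backbone name and the origin annotation describe it as medium copy.

The payload has two parts. The first is vprR, a regulator gene from Lactiplantibacillus plantarum WJL, which supplies the ligand-responsive transcription factor. The second is a GFPmut2 reporter, a rapidly maturing Aequorea victoria GFP variant, placed under the cognate Pvprr promoter. The feature table annotates GFPmut2 on the reverse strand spanning the sequence origin, with a hammerhead ribozyme fragment just upstream of it. On the forward strand it shows a fragment matching the constitutive J23119 promoter followed by an sTRSV hammerhead ribozyme. Such ribozymes are commonly used as insulators that cleave the 5' untranslated region to standardise expression. The vprR coding sequence and Pvprr are not annotated, but the layout suggests a divergent arrangement in which the J23119-like promoter drives the regulator; the record does not state this explicitly. An rrnB T1 terminator and small MCS and lacZα remnants are also present. The associated work concerns automated genome mining for ligand-inducible transcription factors, and this plasmid serves to test or apply the predicted VprR response to 4-vinylphenol through a fluorescence readout.
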