Features (pLannotate 1.2.2; 9 found; start..end, strand, type, name):
    102..156     -  ncRNA          Hammerhead 3 (fragment): Accession: RF00008 - Hammerhead ribozyme (type III)
    415..438     +  promoter       J23119 promoter (fragment): bacterial promoter (Registry of Standard Biological Parts BBa J23119)
    452..501     +  misc_RNA       sTRSV HHRz: hammerhead ribozyme from the tobacco ringspot virus satellite RNA (Khvorova et al., 2003)
   1869..2414    -  rep_origin     p15A ori: Plasmids containing the medium-copy-number p15A origin of replication can be propagated in E. coli cells that contain a second plasmid with the ColE1 origin.
   2525..3340    -  CDS            KanR: aminoglycoside phosphotransferase; aph(3')-Ia; confers resistance to kanamycin in bacteria or G418 (Geneticin®) in eukaryotes
   3456..3478    +  misc_feature   MCS (fragment): pBluescript multiple cloning site
   3478..3524    +  terminator     rrnB T1 terminator: transcription terminator T1 from the E. coli rrnB gene
   3626..3669    -  CDS            lacZα (fragment): LacZα fragment of β-galactosidase; lacZ fragment
   3804..57      -  CDS            GFPmut2 (across the origin): GFPmut2 is a basic (constitutively fluorescent) green fluorescent protein published in 1996, derived from Aequorea victoria. It is reported to be a very rapidly-maturing weak dimer.
>Addgene plasmid #215564 | pLigify_4Vinylphenol | addgene full sequence | sequence record 445467 | Addgene NGS Result
ATCTAATTCAACAAGAATTGGGACAACTCCAGTGAAAAGTTCTTCTCCTTTACTCATATATACCCCCTTA
TTCTCCCGTATTAAACAAAATTATTTGTAGAGGCCCCATTTCGTCCTTTTGGACTCATCAGGGGTGGTAC
ACACCACCCTATGGGGCTGTCAATTCCTCCAAACTGATTTGTTATCTAATGAGCATTTGACGGCTAAATT
CACCATTACTATAATGAAGTAACCGCTATCACACCCTCATCATAACGGGGGTATGGTGGTTAGCAAACAG
ACAATTTGGTTCGGCAGGCGAATCAATCGTGCGGATGGAGTTGAAAAATTTCTTGCAAAAAAAAACCCCG
CCGAAGCGGGGTTTTTTTTTTTACAGGGGAAACGAAAATATATTTTTCAAAAGTATCGTTTACCGCTAGC
TCAGTCCTAGGTACAATGAGCACAGTGGCAGCTGTCACCGGATGTGCTTTCCGGTCTGATGAGTCCGTGA
GGACGAAACAGCCTCTACAAATAATTTTGTTTAAGGGCCCAAGTTCACTTAAAAAGGAGATCAACAATGA
AAGCAATTTTCGTACTGAAACATCTTAATCATGCGCCGGTGTTTTAAATATGGACCTTGATCGCTTACAG
ACCTTCCTTAAAGTCGTACAATACGGATCGTTTCAACAAGTCGCAGCGCGTGAGTACCGCAGTCAACGTA
CAGTCTCTAAGCAGATGACACAGCTGGAAAATGAGTTAAAAGTAACTTTGTTCGACCGCGGTCAGAACCG
CATCCAACTTACGCCGCAGGGCCGTTTATTCTGGGCCTCCGCTCAAGACATCGTGAATAACTACACTACG
GCTCTTACGGAATTACGTCAATTTAATGTGCCAACCGACCAAATTCTTCGCGTTGGCTATTTTTCGGCCT
TCGAGCAACGTTTATTATTGCCCGCGTTATATGATTTAAAGCAACAACACTCCGAGTTACAGTTAGTAGT
GCGCCAGGGCTCTAACGAGCATCTTGCACAGCAAGTTGCCGATGGCTCCCTTGATTTAGCATTATCTATT
AACTATGGACGCCCAGCTGTAACCCCTGAATCCCAACTGACCGCTGTACCTATTTATCATAACCAGATGG
TGATCGGGGTCTCACGCCTTAACCCATTATCGCGTCTTTCACAGTTGCCGCCATCGGCGTTAGCAACGCT
GCCCATTTTATATTACTCCCCTGAGTCTTCAACTTTCTTGCTGGAATCCTTCCTTGCCTCAGCTCCTTTC
ATCCAGGATTATGAGCAAATTCGCCGTGTTTCTTCCGCCGAGCAAATGCACCTTTTAGTGGCCTTGAATC
AAGCTTTAGCCTTCTATCCGGCTGGCTTGGTGCCAACCAAACACGATGAGCAAGTTGCGTATCTTCCGAT
TACCGACGCCGCTCAGCAGGGCTACGACATTGTCGCCTTGTTGAAATCTAACCGTAGTCGCCCTCTGATC
GCCAAGTTGGTCCAGCGCTTGAAGGCTAATGCCAAATCCGATGAATAATAATCACTTTCAGCCAAAAAAC
TTAAGACCGCCGGTCTTGTCCACTACCTTGCAGTAATGCGGTGGACAGGATCGGCGGTTTTCTTTTCTCT
TCTCAAAGGCTAGGTGGAGGCTCAGTGATGATAAGTCTGCGATGGTGGATGCATGTGTCATGGTCATAGC
TGTTTCCTGTGTGAAATTGTTATCCGCTCAGAGGGCACAATCCTATTCCGCGCTATCCGACAATCTCCAA
GACATTAGGTGGAGTTCAGTTCGGCGAGCGGAAATGGCTTACGAACGGGGCGGAGATTTCCTGGAAGATG
CCAGGAAGATACTTAACAGGGAAGTGAGAGGGCCGCGGCAAAGCCGTTTTTCCATAGGCTCCGCCCCCCT
GACAAGCATCACGAAATCTGACGCTCAAATCAGTGGTGGCGAAACCCGACAGGACTATAAAGATACCAGG
CGTTTCCCCCTGGCGGCTCCCTCGTGCGCTCTCCTGTTCCTGCCTTTCGGTTTACCGGTGTCATTCCGCT
GTTATGGCCGCGTTTGTCTCATTCCACGCCTGACACTCAGTTCCGGGTAGGCAGTTCGCTCCAAGCTGGA
CTGTATGCACGAACCCCCCGTTCAGTCCGACCGCTGCGCCTTATCCGGTAACTATCGTCTTGAGTCCAAC
CCGGAAAGACATGCAAAAGCACCACTGGCAGCAGCCACTGGTAATTGATTTAGAGGAGTTAGTCTTGAAG
TCATGCGCCGGTTAAGGCTAAACTGAAAGGACAAGTTTTGGTGACTGCGCTCCTCCAAGCCAGTTACCTC
GGTTCAAAGAGTTGGTAGCTCAGAGAACCTTCGAAAAACCGCCCTGCAAGGCGGTTTTTTCGTTTTCAGA
GCAAGAGATTACGCGCAGACCAAAACGATCTCAAGAAGATCATCTTATTAAGTCTGACGCTCTATTCAAC
AAAGCCGCCGTCCATGGGTAGGGGGCTTCAAATCGTCCGCTCTGCCAGTGTTACAACCAATTAACAAATT
CTGATTAGAAAAACTCATCGAGCATCAAATGAAACTGCAATTTATTCATATCAGGATTATCAATACCATA
TTTTTGAAAAAGCCGTTTCTGTAATGAAGGAGAAAACTCACCGAGGCAGTTCCATAGGATGGCAAGATCC
TGGTATCGGTCTGCGATTCCGACTCGTCCAACATCAATACAACCTATTAATTTCCCCTCGTCAAAAATAA
GGTTATCAAGTGAGAAATCACCATGAGTGACGACTGAATCCGGTGAGAATGGCAAAAGCTTATGCATTTC
TTTCCAGACTTGTTCAACAGGCCAGCCATTACGCTCGTCATCAAAATCACTCGCATCAACCAAACCGTTA
TTCATTCGTGATTGCGCCTGAGCGAGACGAAATACGCGATCGCTGTTAAAAGGACAATTACAAACAGGAA
TCGAATGCAACCGGCGCAGGAACACTGCCAGCGCATCAACAATATTTTCACCTGAATCAGGATATTCTTC
TAATACCTGGAATGCTGTTTTCCCGGGGATCGCAGTGGTGAGTAACCATGCATCATCAGGAGTACGGATA
AAATGCTTGATGGTCGGAAGAGGCATAAATTCCGTCAGCCAGTTTAGTCTGACCATCTCATCTGTAACAT
CATTGGCAACGCTACCTTTGCCATGTTTCAGAAACAACTCTGGCGCATCGGGCTTCCCATACAATCGATA
GATTGTCGCACCTGATTGCCCGACATTATCGCGAGCCCATTTATACCCATATAAATCAGCATCCATGTTG
GAATTTAATCGCGGCCTCGAGCAAGACGTTTCCCGTTGAATATGGCTCATAACACCCCTTGTATTACTGT
TTATGTAAGCAGACAGTTTTATTGTTCATGATGATATATTTTTATCTTGTGCAATGTAACATCAGAGATT
TTGAGACACAACGTGGCTTTCCCCCGCCGCTCTAGAACTAGTGGATCCAAATAAAACGAAAGGCTCAGTC
GAAAGACTGGGCCTTTCGTTTTATCTGTTGTTTGTCGCATTATACGAGACGTCCAGGTTGGGATACCTGA
AACAAAACCCATCGTACGGCCAAGGAAGTCTCCAATAACTGTGATCCACCACAAGCGCCAGGGTTTTCCC
AGTCACGACGTTGTAAAACGACGGCCAGTCATGCATAATCCGCACGCATCTGGAATAAGGAAGTGCCATT
CCGCCTGACCTGGACCAAAACGAAAAAAGGGGAGCGGTTTCCCGCTCCCCTCTTTTCTGGAATTTGGTAC
CGAGGAATGAAGCAGGATTATTATTTGTATAGTTCATCCATGCCATGTGTAATCCCAGCAGCTGTTACAA
ACTCAAGAAGGACCATGTGGTCTCTCTTTTCGTTGGGATCTTTCGAAAGGGCAGATTGTGTGGACAGGTA
ATGGTTGTCTGGTAAAAGGACAGGGCCATCGCCAATTGGAGTATTTTGTTGATAATGGTCTGCTAGTTGA
ACGCTTCCATCTTCAATGTTGTGTCTAATTTTGAAGTTAACTTTGATTCCATTCTTTTGTTTGTCTGCCA
TGATGTATACATTGTGTGAGTTATAGTTGTATTCCAATTTGTGTCCAAGAATGTTTCCATCTTCTTTAAA
ATCAATACCTTTTAACTCGATTCTATTAACAAGGGTATCACCTTCAAATTTGACTTCAGCACGTGTCTTG
TAGTTCCCGTCATCTTTGAAAAATATAGTTCTTTCCTGTACATAACCTTCGGGCATGGCACTCTTGAAAA
AGTCATGCTGTTTCATATGATCTGGGTATCTCGCAAAGCATTGAAGACCATACGCGAAAGTAGTGACAAG
TGTTGGCCATGGAACAGGTAGTTTTCCAGTAGTGCAAATAAATTTAAGGGTAAGTTTTCCGTATGTTGCA
TCACCTTCACCCTCTCCACTGACAGAAAATTTGTGCCCATTAACATCACC
