>Addgene plasmid #215564 | pLigify_4Vinylphenol | depositor partial sequence | sequence record 420058 | GFP mut2
ATGAGTAAAGGAGAAGAACTTTTCACTGGAGTTGTCCCAATTCTTGTTGAATTAGATGGTGATGTTAATG
GGCACAAATTTTCTGTCAGTGGAGAGGGTGAAGGTGATGCAACATACGGAAAACTTACCCTTAAATTTAT
TTGCACTACTGGAAAACTACCTGTTCCATGGCCAACACTTGTCACTACTTTCGCGTATGGTCTTCAATGC
TTTGCGAGATACCCAGATCATATGAAACAGCATGACTTTTTCAAGAGTGCCATGCCCGAAGGTTATGTAC
AGGAAAGAACTATATTTTTCAAAGATGACGGGAACTACAAGACACGTGCTGAAGTCAAATTTGAAGGTGA
TACCCTTGTTAATAGAATCGAGTTAAAAGGTATTGATTTTAAAGAAGATGGAAACATTCTTGGACACAAA
TTGGAATACAACTATAACTCACACAATGTATACATCATGGCAGACAAACAAAAGAATGGAATCAAAGTTA
ACTTCAAAATTAGACACAACATTGAAGATGGAAGCGTTCAACTAGCAGACCATTATCAACAAAATACTCC
AATTGGCGATGGCCCTGTCCTTTTACCAGACAACCATTACCTGTCCACACAATCTGCCCTTTCGAAAGAT
CCCAACGAAAAGAGAGACCACATGGTCCTTCTTGAGTTTGTAACAGCTGCTGGGATTACACATGGCATGG
ATGAACTATACAAATAA
