>Addgene plasmid #215564 | pLigify_4Vinylphenol | depositor partial sequence | sequence record 420059 | vprR
ATGGACCTTGATCGCTTACAGACCTTCCTTAAAGTCGTACAATACGGATCGTTTCAACAAGTCGCAGCGC
GTGAGTACCGCAGTCAACGTACAGTCTCTAAGCAGATGACACAGCTGGAAAATGAGTTAAAAGTAACTTT
GTTCGACCGCGGTCAGAACCGCATCCAACTTACGCCGCAGGGCCGTTTATTCTGGGCCTCCGCTCAAGAC
ATCGTGAATAACTACACTACGGCTCTTACGGAATTACGTCAATTTAATGTGCCAACCGACCAAATTCTTC
GCGTTGGCTATTTTTCGGCCTTCGAGCAACGTTTATTATTGCCCGCGTTATATGATTTAAAGCAACAACA
CTCCGAGTTACAGTTAGTAGTGCGCCAGGGCTCTAACGAGCATCTTGCACAGCAAGTTGCCGATGGCTCC
CTTGATTTAGCATTATCTATTAACTATGGACGCCCAGCTGTAACCCCTGAATCCCAACTGACCGCTGTAC
CTATTTATCATAACCAGATGGTGATCGGGGTCTCACGCCTTAACCCATTATCGCGTCTTTCACAGTTGCC
GCCATCGGCGTTAGCAACGCTGCCCATTTTATATTACTCCCCTGAGTCTTCAACTTTCTTGCTGGAATCC
TTCCTTGCCTCAGCTCCTTTCATCCAGGATTATGAGCAAATTCGCCGTGTTTCTTCCGCCGAGCAAATGC
ACCTTTTAGTGGCCTTGAATCAAGCTTTAGCCTTCTATCCGGCTGGCTTGGTGCCAACCAAACACGATGA
GCAAGTTGCGTATCTTCCGATTACCGACGCCGCTCAGCAGGGCTACGACATTGTCGCCTTGTTGAAATCT
AACCGTAGTCGCCCTCTGATCGCCAAGTTGGTCCAGCGCTTGAAGGCTAATGCCAAATCCGATGAATAA
